>Addgene plasmid #214046 | pSAVED-CHAT_PCaspase-N-C-term | addgene full sequence | sequence record 426426 | Addgene NGS Result
CGACTCCTGCATTAGGAAATGACAAACAACAGATAAAACGAAAGGCCCAGTCTTTCGACTGAGCCTTTCG
TTTTATTTGATGCCTTTAATTAAAGCGGATAACAATTTCACACAGGAGGCCGTTTACACTTTATGCTTCC
GGCTCGTATAATGTGTGGGGAAACCACAACGGTTTCCCTCTAGAAATAATTTTGTTTAACTATAAGAAGG
AGATATACATATGACTCACCATGCTGATCATGACTGCCAGCCGCACAGGGAGAGCGTTCAGCCGGATGAA
ATCCAGTGTATCCTGGTTCTGGACCTGAGCATCGATAACGCAATCACCGCATGTAGCGTTACCCCGCATC
TGCCCCGTGCTGCACGTCGTGTTGAACTACATCTGAACGACTTTGGTGCAGAACGTGCACCGTACGGGGG
TGCAAGCGATCGTCGTACCTGGCGTTGTTGGATGCAGGCAGTTGATGCAATGCTGGCTGACGCACGTGCA
CAGCTGGGTGCAGAAGTTGAATTTACTCATTATTATCTGGCAGGTCGTGCAGCACTCCCGGTTTTTGCAT
ATCTGGGTCTGAGACTGGGTAAACAGGCAAACATCACTACCGTTAACCGTCGTGATGACGGTTGTTGGGA
TGTTGTTCCGTGCCAGCGTCCGGCTTCGAGCGCAGCATCGGGGGTTTCGCCCAGCGCACGTTTTTTTGAC
GAAGTTCGTGGTCTGGACACCGATGAGCGTAGCAGCGAAAGCGGTATGGTTGCAGTTTGGGTAAGCACCC
AGCGTGATGTTGATCGTGGGCTGCTGCGTGCATTTGCAAGGGCAAGAGGTGACCGTGACCTGGCAGGTAT
CGTTAGCCTGCGTGCACGTCCGGCTGCAGGTGATGACACCGGTGATATGCGTCTCCTGGAAGGTGCAGAC
GGCCCCGATGCTGCACGTGAACTGGTTAACTGTTTTCGTAGCATCCCGAACCAGTATCCGCGTAGCAGCG
GCCTGATGGTTTTTGTTAGCGGCCCGGTTACCCTGGCAGCAATGGTTGGGCGTGCAATCAACCCGAGAAT
CCATGGCCCGGTTTGGTGGCCGTACTTTCGTGGTGGGGAGTACGAGCCGGCACTGGAATATCCGTGGCCG
CTGATCAGCGGCCCCCCGAGGATCCTGATCGCAACCGCAAACGCTCCGGAGGGTGAAAACCCGACTCTGG
ACGTTGAGGCAGAGCTGAAGCATCTGGAAGAAGCACTGGCAGAACCGCGTAAACGTAAACTGTGTGAGGT
ACAGCGTTGCCCGGCAGCAACCGTAAGCGATATCACCAGCGCACTGCGTAGCTTTAAACCGCATATACTG
CATTTTATCGGTCATGGTACTGCACTCGGTGTTTATCTGAGGAGCGCAGAACATGACGGTGCACAGTTTG
TTCGTGGTGAGGATTTCCAGCAGATGATCGCAACCTCGCTACGTCAGAAGGACCGTGAAATGCATCTGGT
TGTTCTGAACGCTTGCTGCACCCACGAACTGGCAAAGGCACTGACCGAACAGGTTAGCTGCACCATCGGT
ACCGATATCGAAGTTTATGATTCGGCAAGCATACATTTTGCTGCACGTTTTTATGATCACCTGGTTCATG
GTACCAGCGTTCATTATGCATTTAACGCAGCAGTTGATGAATGTCGTGCACACAGCACCAGCGGCCAGGA
AGTTTTTTGCCTGCACCCGGCAGCAGAACGTGCACCGGCAAGCGCAACCCCGCCGGTACGTGCAGATGAA
CTGGTTTTCTTTAGCCCGGCAGAACGTCATAGCTAATAACATACGCGTAACAAGGTAAGGACAAATTAAT
GATGAAAAGGGCTCTGCTGATAGGTGCACCGCTGGCACATAGCGCAACCCATGCACTGGCAGGTGTTGCA
AACGATATCGACCGTGCAGGTGAAATCCTGCGTCTGTATGGTTTTCATTGTGATGACGTTCTCTTTGGTG
AACGTGCAACTAGAGATGGTATCGTTGCACGTCTGGAAGCACTGATCGCTGAAACCCAGGCTGATGATGC
TGTTGTTATCTATTTTAGCGGCCATGGTGGCCGTGTTGTTAACACCGGGATCGTTAAAGATCTACCGGGT
GGTGACTATCGTCCCGGCGCTCACCAGTTCCTGGTTCCGGAAGACTACCAACCGAAAGCACAGACCTTTA
CCGGTATCCTGGACTTCGAGCTGAGGTATCTAGTTGCACGTCTGGCAGCACGTACCGAAAACGTTAGCGT
TATCCTGGATTGTTGTCATAGCGGTGGTGCAATAAGATAAAAATTTTGCACCAATTAGGTTGTATGGCAC
CGGGTAGACCGACCCCGAAAGCACTGGATGAAAAAAGCCTGAAGCCGCATACTGTTCACCTGAACCGTGT
TATCCGTGAACGTCTGGTTCAACTGCGTGAATCGCTGGCAGCTAGCCGTGCACCGCGTCTGACCCAGGAT
GCTCATCCGCATCTGGTTCGTATCGAAGCAGCACACGAATTCCGTCTCGCATATGAAACCAGGATCAACA
ACCGTCAGCAGGGGGTTCTGACCGCAGCATGGGCAGACACCCTGTGGAGATACCGTGGGCTGGCAGTTAG
CTGGCAGGCACTGGCAAGCGAGATCCAGGCAAGGGCACGTGCATTTGTTCCCATGCAGTATGTTCACATC
GATGGCCCGACCGAACGTCGTCTGTTCAGCCTGGCTCGTGAGCCGGCACGTCATAGCCTGGCAATCGTTC
AGGAAAGGGACGGTACCCTGTGGCTGGACGGTGGCAGATTTCAGGGTGTTGCAAGCGGTGCACGTTTCGC
AGTTCTGCCGCCGACCAGCACCGAAAGCGACATCGATAGCGCACTGGCAGAAGTTCGTGCAGTTGAAGTT
ATGCCGGAACGTACCCGTGTTGAACTGGCTACCGCAGCAGATGACATCCCGAGATGGCAAGGCCTCCATG
CATGGCCGCTGCATGCACGTGGCGCTTGGACCGGTGTAGCAGTTCGTGCTCAGACCGCAGCAGTTTGTGC
TGCACTCCTGAGAGCTATCGAAGCAAGCCAGCGTATGCATCTGTGTCCGGATAGCGACGGGCCGGTTGCT
ACCGTTATCGAACTATCGAGCGATGAGGGCAGCAGGATCGCAGTTCTGGATGGGCACGGTGTTTGTGTTA
GCCCCCCGGTTGCAACCCCCGAACGTGCACTCGCACTGGTTGAAAGGCTCCAGAGAGCTGCACTCGTTCG
TATGCTGGGGAGCGGTACCGATGAGCATGCACTACCGATCCCGCTCGCACTCAGACTGGAACGTGCAGAC
GGTATCGGTGGTACCTGCCGTCATCTAGCAGAAGGGCGTACCGAACCGCCGAGCGAACTGCTACTCGCAA
GCGCTGGGGCACAGGTACATGCAATCGTAGAGAACCATGGGAGCGCTATCGCAACCGATACCCAGGATGT
TTATCTGACCATGTTCTGTATCGCAGCAGACGGTCGTGTTGAAAGAGTTAGCAAGCAGCAGAGCAGCGGG
ATCCGTCTGTGTGGGGGTGCAAAGCATAGGCTCGAGTATGAACTAGGTGCAGGGGGTGCAAGCCTGCCGG
AATACAGGGCAGCAGATTCGAGCACCAGCGGCTATGGGCTGCATAGCCTCATAGTTGTTGCAACCGACCG
TCAGCAGGAGCTGCGTAACCTGGAAACCTGGTCGGGTGAAGGTAGCGCTGCAAAACTGCAGCCGGGTGTT
CTGGATCTGACCGCTAGCAAACGTGCACCGGCTAGACGTGGCTCGGCTAGCGCAAGCGGGCCGCTGAGAT
ATGCTGTTCTACGTGTAGATCTGCGTGTAGCTGCAGCAGTAGCAGGGCGTGATGCACCGACCCTGTAATG
CCGTGGGACAGCCCGTCTTAATTAACCTAGGCTGCTGCCACCGCTGAGCAATAACTAGCATAACCCCTTG
GGGCCTCTAAACGGGTCTTGAGGGGTTTTTTGGGGTCATCGTGGCCGGATCTTGCGGCCCCTCGGCTTGA
ACGAATTGTTAGACAGATTATCAAAAAGGATCTTCACCTAGATCCTTTTAAATTAAAAATGAAGTTTTAA
ATCAATCTAAAGTATATATGAGTAAACTTGGTCTGACAGTTACCAATGCTTAATCAGTGAGGCACCTATC
TCAGCGATCTGTCTATTTCGTTCATCCATAGTTGCCTGACTCCCCGTCGTGTAGATAACTACGATACGGG
AGGGCTTACCATCTGGCCCCAGTGCTGCAATGATACCGCGGGACCCACGCTCACCGGCTCCAGATTTATC
AGCAATAAACCAGCCAGCCGGAAGGGCCGAGCGCAGAAGTGGTCCTGCAACTTTATCCGCCTCCATCCAG
TCTATTAATTGTTGCCGGGAAGCTAGAGTAAGTAGTTCGCCAGTTAATAGTTTGCGCAACGTTGTTGCCA
TTGCTACAGGCATCGTGGTGTCACGCTCGTCGTTTGGTATGGCTTCATTCAGCTCCGGTTCCCAACGATC
AAGGCGAGTTACATGATCCCCCATGTTGTGCAAAAAAGCGGTTAGCTCCTTCGGTCCTCCGATCGTTGTC
AGAAGTAAGTTGGCCGCAGTGTTATCACTCATGGTTATGGCAGCACTGCATAATTCTCTTACTGTCATGC
CATCCGTAAGATGCTTTTCTGTGACTGGTGAGTACTCAACCAAGTCATTCTGAGAATAGTGTATGCGGCG
ACCGAGTTGCTCTTGCCCGGCGTCAATACGGGATAATACCGCGCCACATAGCAGAACTTTAAAAGTGCTC
ATCATTGGAAAACGTTCTTCGGGGCGAAAACTCTCAAGGATCTTACCGCTGTTGAGATCCAGTTCGATGT
AACCCACTCGTGCACCCAACTGATCTTCAGCATCTTTTACTTTCACCAGCGTTTCTGGGTGAGCAAAAAC
AGGAAGGCAAAATGCCGCAAAAAAGGGAATAAGGGCGACACGGAAATGTTGAATACTCATACTCTTCCTT
TTTCAATATTATTGAAGCATTTATCAGGGTTATTGTCTCATGAGCGGATACATATTTGAATGTATTTAGA
AAAATAAACAAATAGGGGTTCCGCGCACATTTCCCCGAAAAGTGCCACCTGTAGCTAGCTCACTCGGTCG
CTACGCTCCGGGCGTGAGACTGCGGCGGGCGCTGCGGACACATACAAAGTTACCCACAGATTCCGTGGAT
AAGCAGGGGACTAACATGTGAGGCAAAACAGCAGGGCCGCGCCGGTGGCGTTTTTCCATAGGCTCCGCCC
TCCTGCCAGAGTTCACATAAACAGACGCTTTTCCGGTGCATCTGTGGGAGCCGTGAGGCTCAACCATGAA
TCTGACAGTACGGGCGAAACCCGACAGGACTTAAAGATCCCCACCGTTTCCGGCGGGTCGCTCCCTCTTG
CGCTCTCCTGTTCCGACCCTGCCGTTTACCGGATACCTGTTCCGCCTTTCTCCCTTACGGGAAGTGTGGC
GCTTTCTCATAGCTCACACACTGGTATCTCGGCTCGGTGTAGGTCGTTCGCTCCAAGCTGGGCTGTAAGC
AAGAACTCCCCGTTCAGCCCGACTGCTGCGCCTTATCCGGTAACTGTTCACTTGAGTCCAACCCGGAAAA
GCACGGTAAAACGCCACTGGCAGCAGCCATTGGTAACTGGGAGTTCGCAGAGGATTTGTTTAGCTAAACA
CGCGGTTGCTCTTGAAGTGTGCGCCAAAGTCCGGCTACACTGGAAGGACAGATTTGGTTGCTGTGCTCTG
CGAAAGCCAGTTACCACGGTTAAGCAGTTCCCCAACTGACTTAACCTTCGATCAAACCACCTCCCCAGGT
GGTTTTTTCGTTTACAGGGCAAAAGATTACGCGCAGAAAAAAAGGATCTCAAGAAGATCCTTTGATCTTT
TCTACTGAACCGCTCTAGATTTCAGTGCAATTTATCTCTTCAAATGTAGCACCTGAAGTCAGCCCCATAC
GATATAAGTTGTAATTCTCATGTTAGTCATGCCCCGCGCCCACCGGAAGGAGCTGACTGGGTTGAAGGCT
CTCAAGGGCATCGGTCGAGATCCCGGTGCCTAATGAGTGAGCTAACTTACATTAATTGCGTTGCGC
Features (pLannotate 1.2.2; 9 found; start..end, strand, type, name):
     33..79      -  terminator     rrnB T1 terminator: transcription terminator T1 from the E. coli rrnB gene
    123..153     +  promoter       lac UV5 promoter: E. coli lac promoter with an "up" mutation
   3880..3897    +  CDS            SET1 (fragment): solubility-enhancement tag derived from T7 phage gene 10B
   3905..3952    +  terminator     T7 terminator: transcription terminator for bacteriophage T7 RNA polymerase
   4100..4960    -  CDS            AmpR: β-lactamase; bla; confers resistance to ampicillin, carbenicillin, and related antibiotics
   4961..5065    -  promoter       AmpR promoter: bla
   5139..5877    -  rep_origin     CloDF13 ori: Plasmids containing the CloDF13 (CDF) origin of replication can be propagated in E. coli cells that contain additional plasmids with compatible origins.
   5974..6038    -  CDS            TcR (fragment): tetracycline efflux protein; tet; confers resistance to tetracycline
   6053..6074    -  protein_bind   CAP binding site: CAP binding activates transcription in the presence of cAMP. E. coli catabolite activator protein
