[The description below was written by a language model from this plasmid's Addgene catalogue record and pLannotate feature annotations shown in this document.]
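Description:
pSAVED-CHAT_PCaspase-N-C-term is a 6.1 kb bacterial expression plasmid built on a pCDF backbone. It replicates from the CloDF13 (CDF) origin, which is compatible with other common E. coli origins, so the plasmid can be maintained alongside additional plasmids in the same cell. Selection is by ampicillin, through a β-lactamase gene driven by its own bla promoter. This differs from the streptomycin/spectinomycin marker usually found on pCDF-type vectors. The catalogue lists the plasmid as high copy.

The payload comes from Haliangium ochraceum DSM 14381. It comprises SAVED-CHAT together with PCaspase supplied as two separate pieces, an N-terminal fragment (residues 1–153) and a C-terminal fragment (residues 154–666), assembled by Gibson cloning. Expression is driven by a lacUV5 promoter, a lac promoter variant carrying an "up" mutation, and a T7 terminator lies downstream of the cassette. An rrnB T1 terminator just upstream of the promoter probably insulates it from read-through transcription.

The automated annotation does not label the coding sequences themselves. They presumably occupy the roughly 3.7 kb unannotated stretch between promoter and terminator, but how the three open reading frames are arranged or translated is not stated. The short SET1 and TcR fragment hits and the CAP binding site look like small matches or backbone remnants rather than functional parts.

The associated publication concerns a proteolytic cleavage cascade linked to type III-B CRISPR-Cas. Supplying PCaspase as two pre-separated fragments suggests the construct is meant to mimic a cleaved form of the protein when studying that cascade in E. coli, although the record does not state this explicitly.
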