Addgene plasmid #214046: pSAVED-CHAT_PCaspase-N-C-term
Purpose: Bacterial expression plasmid for SAVED-CHAT, PCaspase N-terminal fragment (aa 1-153), and C-terminal fragment (154-666) from Haliangium ochraceum
Depositing lab: Raymond Staals. Depositing organization: Wageningen University, Department Agrotechnology & Food Sciences. Publication: Type III-B CRISPR-Cas cascade of proteolytic cleavages. Steens JA, Bravo JPK, Salazar CRP, Yildiz C, Amieiro AM, Kostlbacher S, Prinsen SHP, Andres AS, Patinios C, Bardis A, Barendregt A, Scheltema RA, Ettema TJG, van der Oost J, Taylor DW, Staals RHJ. Science. 2024 Feb 2;383(6682):512-519. doi: 10.1126/science.adk0378. Epub 2024 Feb 1. PubMed 38301007.
Backbone
  Vector backbone: pCDF
  Vector type: Bacterial Expression
Growth in bacteria
  Bacterial resistance: Ampicillin, 100 μg/mL
  Growth temperature: 37°C
  Growth strain: DH5alpha
  Copy number: High Copy
Gene/Insert
  Gene/Insert name: SAVED-CHAT-PCaspase
  Species: Haliangium ochraceum DSM 14381
  Mutation: aa 1-153, 154-666
  Promoter: lacUV5 promoter
  Cloning method: Gibson Cloning
Terms and licenses: Academic/Nonprofit Terms; Industry Terms: Not Available to Industry
Depositor comments: Please visit https://doi.org/10.1101/2023.06.23.546230 for bioRxiv preprint.
How to cite: pSAVED-CHAT_PCaspase-N-C-term was a gift from Raymond Staals (Addgene plasmid # 214046 ; http://n2t.net/addgene:214046 ; RRID:Addgene_214046)
